>Addgene plasmid #86726 | pBN281 | depositor full sequence | sequence record 169067 | Full Sequence
GCAAAAGACCAGGAACCGTAAAAAGGCCGCGTTGCTGGCGTTTTTCCATAGGCTCCGCCCCCCTGACGAG
CATCACAAAAATCGACGCTCAAGTCAGAGGTGGCGAAACCCGACAGGACTATAAAGATACCAGGCGTTTC
CCCCTGGAAGCTCCCTCGTGCGCTCTCCTGTTCCGACCCTGCCGCTTACCGGATACCTGTCCGCCTTTCT
CCCTTCGGGAAGCGTGGCGCTTTCTCATAGCTCACGCTGTAGGTATCTCAGTTCGGTGTAGGTCGTTCGC
TCCAAGCTGGGCTGTGTGCACGAACCCCCCGTTCAGCCCGACCGCTGCGCCTTATCCGGTAACTATCGTC
TTGAGTCCAACCCGGTAAGACACGACTTATCGCCACTGGCAGCAGCCACTGGTAACAGGATTAGCAGAGC
GAGGTATGTAGGCGGTGCTACAGAGTTCTTGAAGTGGTGGCCTAACTACGGCTACACTAGAAGGACAGTA
TTTGGTATCTGCGCTCTGCTGAAGCCAGTTACCTTCGGAAAAAGAGTTGGTAGCTCTTGATCCGGCAAAC
AAACCACCGCTGGTAGCGGTGGTTTTTTTGTTTGCAAGCAGCAGATTACGCGCAGAAAAAAAGGATCTCA
AGAAGATCCTTTGATCTTTTCTACGGGGTCTGACGCTCAGTGGAACGAAAACTCACGTTAAGGGATTTTG
GTCATGAGATTATCAAAAAGGATCTTCACCTAGATCCTTTTAAATTAAAAATGAAGTTTTAAATCAATCT
AAAGTATATATGAGTAAACTTGGTCTGACAGTTACCAATGCTTAATCAGTGAGGCACCTATCTCAGCGAT
CTGTCTATTTCGTTCATCCATAGTTGCCTGACTCCCCGTCGTGTAGATAACTACGATACGGGAGGGCTTA
CCATCTGGCCCCAGTGCTGCAATGATACCGCGAGACCCACGCTCACCGGCTCCAGATTTATCAGCAATAA
ACCAGCCAGCCGGAAGGGCCGAGCGCAGAAGTGGTCCTGCAACTTTATCCGCCTCCATCCAGTCTATTAA
TTGTTGCCGGGAAGCTAGAGTAAGTAGTTCGCCAGTTAATAGTTTGCGCAACGTTGTTGCCATTGCTACA
GGCATCGTGGTGTCACGCTCGTCGTTTGGTATGGCTTCATTCAGCTCCGGTTCCCAACGATCAAGGCGAG
TTACATGATCCCCCATGTTGTGCAAAAAAGCGGTTAGCTCCTTCGGTCCTCCGATCGTTGTCAGAAGTAA
GTTGGCCGCAGTGTTATCACTCATGGTTATGGCAGCACTGCATAATTCTCTTACTGTCATGCCATCCGTA
AGATGCTTTTCTGTGACTGGTGAGTACTCAACCAAGTCATTCTGAGAATAGTGTATGCGGCGACCGAGTT
GCTCTTGCCCGGCGTCAATACGGGATAATACCGCGCCACATAGCAGAACTTTAAAAGTGCTCATCATTGG
AAAACGTTCTTCGGGGCGAAAACTCTCAAGGATCTTACCGCTGTTGAGATCCAGTTCGATGTAACCCACT
CGTGCACCCAACTGATCTTCAGCATCTTTTACTTTCACCAGCGTTTCTGGGTGAGCAAAAACAGGAAGGC
AAAATGCCGCAAAAAAGGGAATAAGGGCGACACGGAAATGTTGAATACTCATACTCTTCCTTTTTCAATA
TTATTGAAGCATTTATCAGGGTTATTGTCTCATGAGCGGATACATATTTGAATGTATTTAGAAAAATAAA
CAAATAGGGGTTCCGCGCACATTTCCCCGAAAAGTGCCACCTGACGTCTAAGAAACCATTATTATCATGA
CATTAACCTATAAAAATAGGCGTATCACGAGGCCCTTTCGTCTCGCGCGTTTCGGTGATGACGGTGAAAA
CCTCTGACACATGCAGCTCCCGGAGACGGTCACAGCTTGTCTGTAAGCGGATGCCGGGAGCAGACAAGCC
CGTCAGGGCGCGTCAGCGGGTGTTGGCGGGTGTCGGGGCTGGCTTAACTATGCGGCATCAGAGCAGATTG
TACTGAGAGTGCACCATATGCGGTGTGAAATACCGCACAGATGCGTAAGGAGAAAATACCGCATCAGGCG
CCATTCGCCATTCAGGCTGCGCAACTGTTGGGAAGGGCGATCGGTGCGGGCCTCTTCGCTATTACGCCAG
CTGGCGAAAGGGGGATGTGCTGCAAGGCGATTAAGTTGGGTAACGCCAGGGTTTTCCCAGTCACGACGTT
GTAAAACGACGGCCAGTGAATTATCAACTATGTATAATAAAGTTGCGGCCCATTAGGTCAGACAAAAATT
TCTGATCTTTAAACCTTATTGATTAAAACTAATTTTTGCCCGACTTTTTTGACACATGCACTAGACGCTT
GTACTCAAAATTTGGAAACCTTGCTCAAATCCACTACTCAGATATGACAGTAGCATCGATAATTGAACCA
TTATCCTGAAATCCCCTTTCCTGTCCCGGTTCATTTTCCAATTTTTTCAACGGTGGAAGAAGGGGCAAAT
TTTATACCAAAACGTCTCCGTTTATGACCCACCCCCTATGCAAAATAAACGGCTCTGGGAGAAATAGTAC
AGAAAACGCGGAGCCTGCTTGATTCCTTCTCCGAGGCGACAAAAAACGCATCATTCGTATTGTAAGATGC
ATGTGTGGCTGGCCTCTTTTGAATTTTACTGGTTTTTTATATTTCTACTAATATTTCGAAAAATTTTGTA
AGTAAATCATTGATTACGTTTACAAAAATTTAGAAACATTTCAAAATGATTACTTCTAAATTAATTATAT
TTACAGGTTAGTTCGAGTTACTTATGACCTTCCAATCCGCCATATCCGCCAAGGACGCTCCAATTAATTT
TTTAGAATTATTTTTTAACACATGTATTATTTTTTAACAATAAATTATTCATGAAATCATCAAATGTATA
TGTTCTACTATAATATTTAGGTCAAACTATAGAAAAGAAATCCTTGTTTTTGGAACAAAGGAGTTCAGAT
CCTGTGCATTTGATCTTGGATCCACATCTTTGGTCCATGGGAAAGCTTGGCACTGATCAAGAAGGATTCT
TCAAATATCTAAAATTGCCGGCTGCCCGTAGAATTCCATCAGTTTTCCAGAGTTTTAGTGAAAATTTGCA
TCCCGTTAGAAACAATCTACACAACGGTAAAAAGGACCCATTATTTTTACCGTACCGTTTTCCTTTATGG
CCCTCTATGCAAAAAATTATAGCGTGGAGGGGCAGTACAGAATAATAAAGTGTGAGAAAAAAAACTGCTC
TGCGAGAAATAGTACAGCAAACGCGGAGCATGCTTGATTCTATCCACTTTGTACAAGAAAGCTGGGTTAA
TACGACTCACTAGTGGGCAGATCTTCGAATGCATCGCGCGCACCGTACGTCTCGAGGAGCCGGCTGTAGC
ATGCGGCCGCTAGTTGCCAAGAGTTGCCGGGAATCTGGCTTTTGCTGGGTGGTAAAATTCATAGAAAAAT
TTGTAGAAAAATCGGCGGCCGAGTTTTTCCTTTTTTGCGACCACGCAGGTTGCAAAAAGCATAAATTCTG
GTTCATGTTCACAAAACCTCGCGCAAGTTTTTAAAATCTTGAGTAGGGGCCTGCCTGAGGTGCTGAGGTG
AATTAGACCAAGTTTTTGTTCGCAACTACCAAAAACTTCAGAAAAATTTTTGTTAATCTCATCATAAAAT
TCGTTTACTTCGGCTAATTTTTATTAGTTATAAGTCTATAAAAAACCTCCAAAATATCCCCTTTTTAAGG
TTAAATTTTTGAAAATTTTCGAATTATAATAAAGTCTGAAAATTGTCAAAATTTCCTGCAATTGACCGTG
TTGGCAATTTTGGCAATTTCAGCAAGAGCCGAAATTACCAATTGCACGGTCTCGTCAAGGTTGTCAGTGT
CTAGATAAACATTATGAAAATTTCGAAAAGCTGACGAAAACTCTTCAGAGTATATGACTCAAACTTTTGA
TGATTTTGATGCGACATTGCTCAAAGTTACATAAAAATCTAATTTTAAAATGTTATAAAGCTTAATCCCT
TTCTAATTCCTAATAAGTACCGAAAGTACAGTAGTTCTAGTCACCTTGCCAAAACAAAAGGATAAACAGG
AAAACTAAAAAGTTTCTAAAAAGAAAAGCCGCGAAAAGGAGAGAGAGAGATGGGATAATGTTACAAATTG
GACCTGTTAAGTGTCGGTTTAATGAACCGAGCTTCTAAATATGGCACGAGGAGCGGTGGTGTGGCCAGCG
GCGCCGCACCGTCTGCAGTCAACCGTGCGATCGAGCGGCACCTTTGATCCAAAAAATGCCGCGATTTTTG
CCGCGCTCTCCCCAGGCAGGCAGTGGGGAAGAGATGTCCTTTATGAAGGAGATTGACGGGAGGAGGAGGA
GGAGGAAACCGTTTTTGATTAACTGGTGGATGGCATTGCGGTTTTTATTCTTCCGTAAGGACAACTGGTT
CTTTTTTCTTCTATTTTGATGTCTTCGTTTTGTCTTTACTGGTCTGTCTTCGAAGTTGCTGAGCTGATTT
AGAACATTGTAAATTTGTAAGAAAATTGATTTTTATCAACATAATTACGAAGTATCACGTTTTACGTGTG
TTTTTAGAGTTTTCAAGTAAAAAATTTGAAATCAGCGGTATTCAAAACCTAAACCTTTTCACGGGGACTC
GATCCCTTGACCTTTTGCTCCAAAGGCATTGCTCTTACCCACTGAGCCATCCGTGGCGCCGTTTTCTTAG
GGCGCCGTACCAAGTGGCGCAGTGGCTAAGAGGGACGACTTTGAAGCAAACGGTCATGAGTTCGAGCCCC
CGGGAGTTGATTTAAATTTTCTGATTACGACTCGCTGCGCCCTAAAGGTCCCTTTAGCTCCCCATTGATC
ATTTATCCCAAATCTCATTTATAAAATCTTTGTCCCGAGACAAACCCAGTCATATTTAATTAGAATAATC
ACTACCCTTTTTTGATTCTCCCACATACAATTTTTTTAAACCGAGAGTACGGTAGGTAATAACAATTTAT
GGAGAAGAATATTAGGTGATGAGAATGGGTGTCTCTACTACTATTATATATATTACTTTATTCATTCATT
AAATTATGGTGGTGGTGGTGACGATGAGAAACTTTACGGAATTTATGAGTGAAATTGTTCCAAAAAAGTG
GTGAAGTGTCAAATGGAATATCTAACTGGGAGGGGGGTGAATAAGGACAATGGGGTTAGTGTACTCTCGA
GAATATGGAATTAGAAAATGAGGAAAACTTGCAAAAAATGGAGCTTTGAAAAAAACTAGCTGAAAACATC
CTTTCAGAGTTGGATTTTAAGATTTTAAGATTTCTCTAAATCATTGTAGTGAAATTTTCTACTGAGGTTT
TCTAGTTTCTTTTTCATTTGGTATACATTTTTTTGTAGAAAATGTTCACCAAAACTTTTTTCGAATGCAT
AATAATTCAACATTTTCTATGCTTTTTAAATTATTTTTCTTGTTGCAGAAAACCCAAACTACCGTACTTT
TTCACTAGGTGGTCTCCAAACTTTAATCCGTTATAACTCCACAAATATTTTTGATATAAAAAAGTTGTCA
ATTAACAAAATGTGCAAAATTTTATGACCAATATTTAATCAGTTGACAGTTTTTTGATATCTCAGGTAAC
CGCAGAGTTATGAGCGTTTGAAGTTGAAGCGTGCTCTAGGCTCTCCAGGTGACCCAAATATTTGAATATT
TTAGTAATTCTCATGATTTTAAAATTGTCCAACAAAAATTCAAATATTGACACTAATTCTTCCCACCTAG
ACACCCCACCATTCCATGGACTAATCCCGTTAATTCGAACGCTTCCCCCCTACCGCTCTCGGTGTCACTC
AAAATTTCAAACAAGTCGTGACAGTTCTCGGGTGGTCTGATACCAGTTTACCTACATTTTCAAAAAAAAA
CACAATCAACTCTTTCATCTTCAGTATTCCAGTGAATCCCGTCCCACACCAGATGCCCCAACTCAGCGGG
GGCTGCGTGATACCCGGTCAGCAGCAGCACCAGCAACAGGAGTAACTGGTTCCTCCCAAATATAGGTTAG
TGATGTGAATGTAAAACAAAGACTTATTTTTCTATTAGAAATGTGTTGTCATTTTCCTTATTACAAGTTG
TTGCCTTTTTCCCTTACGGGCGGTCTCGGTAAGCGCTGTCTCCCCGTTGGCCAGCCCCGCCCACTCAACG
CTCCGCCCTTCTTCTCCTTCTAAGGCTTGGCTTCTCAAACAAATTGACTTTTCCCAATCGCTAAGATTTC
AATATATTTTGATATATTCCAAAACCTTCTTTATTAATTATCAATCCAAGCAAAACTCTATACATATTCC
CTGGTACCAAAAATGCCACAATTCGACATTCTCTGTAAGACACCACCAAAAGTCCTCGTCCGTCAATTCG
TCGAGCGTTTCGAGCGTCCATCCGGAGAGAAGATCGCCCTCTGCGCCGCCGAGCTCACCTACCTCTGCTG
GATGATCACCCACAACGGAACCGCCATCAAGCGTGCCACCTTCATGTCCTACAACACCATCATCTCCAAC
TCCCTCTCCTTCGACATCGTCAACAAGTCCCTCCAATTCAAGTACAAGACCCAAAAGGCCACCATCCTCG
AGGCCTCCCTCAAGGTAAGTTTAAACATATATATACTAACTAACCCTGATTATTTAAATTTTCAGAAGCT
CATCCCAGCCTGGGAGTTCACCATCATCCCATACTACGGACAAAAGCACCAATCCGACATCACCGACATC
GTCTCCTCCCTCCAACTCCAATTCGAGTCCTCCGAGGAGGCCGACAAGGGAAACTCCCACTCCAAGAAGA
TGCTCAAGGCCCTCCTCTCCGAGGGAGAGTCCATCTGGGAGATCACCGAGAAGATCCTCAACTCCTTCGA
GTACACCTCCCGTTTCACCAAGACCAAGACCCTCTACCAATTCCTCTTCCTCGCCACCTTCATCAACTGC
GGACGTTTCTCCGACATCAAGAACGTCGACCCAAAGTCCTTCAAGCTCGTCCAAAACAAGTACCTCGGAG
TCATCATCCAATGCCTCGTCACCGAGACCAAGACCTCCGTCTCCCGTCACATCTACTTCTTCTCCGCCCG
TGGACGTATCGACCCACTCGTCTACCTCGACGAGTTCCTCCGTAACTCCGAGCCAGTCCTCAAGCGTGTC
AACCGTACCGGAAACTCCTCCTCCAACAAGCAAGAGTACCAACTCCTCAAGGACAACCTCGTCCGTTCCT
ACAACAAGGCCCTCAAGAAGAACGCCCCATACTCCATCTTCGCCATCAAGAACGGACCAAAGTCCCACAT
CGGACGTCACCTCATGACCTCCTTCCTCTCCATGAAGGTAAGTTTAAACATGATTTTACTAACTAACTAA
TCTGATTTAAATTTTCAGGGACTCACCGAGCTCACCAACGTCGTCGGAAACTGGTCCGACAAGCGTGCCT
CCGCCGTCGCCCGTACCACCTACACCCACCAAATCACCGCCATCCCAGACCACTACTTCGCCCTCGTCTC
CCGTTACTACGCCTACGACCCAATCTCCAAGGAGATGATCGCCCTCAAGGACGAGACCAACCCAATCGAG
GAGTGGCAACACATCGAGCAACTCAAGGGATCCGCCGAGGGATCCATCCGTTACCCAGCCTGGAACGGAA
TCATCTCCCAAGAGGTCCTCGACTACCTCTCCTCCTACATCAACCGTCGTATCTAACGCGTATGTATCTG
CATATCCTTCAAATGTTGTCCATATTGTATCAGTAAATTATAATGCCCCCTTTTTATATATTCTCCTTAT
CATGTAAATGTTCTATTGATTTTTTGCTGGTGTAAAACGTTTTTATAGTAAATCCTCTCCACAGTGAATT
TGTTAAATTGTATCAAAACAAGACATTGATTAAATTTGTTCGAGACTTGTGGATTGTAAAATATTTTGCA
GAAAATGGCAATATTCATTTAGAAACATTACTTCCATAATAGGAAAAACTATTTATGAGTTTTCATGTGC
CTATGCAAGTTCCCACTCTGTGTGAATTTCATCATACAAATTGAGCAAACATAAGGTTTATGTCCAGTAT
GGGTTCTCAGATGTTTTGTAAGAGTTGAGCTGTCGGTGAATGCCTTCTCACATTGAGCACATGGATACGG
TCTCTCTCCAGTGTGTGTTCTGAAATAATGAAAAATAGTCTTGCAATATGTTTCTACTATTCGAGAAAAA
ATGTAATTTTTTTTCTTATGGTAACCCGGCTTTCCCCGGGCCTAGTTCTAGACATTCTCTAATGAAAAAA
TCTTTCAGTTGAAATTGAAAATGAGTTAAAGTTGGAGTTTTTATTGAAAACAGATTTCCGTGTGATTAGT
GTTTTTAGCGAGTGTGACAGGACAGCGAAAAAATATAGAAACAAGGGGGGAACTGAAAAGCTTAGGAATG
CATTGAACATGAGAAGGGGAAGGGGAAGGAACAAACTAGACAGGAATTATTGGAATTTAATCACATTTGG
AGTTTTTTTTCTATTCGACAGAATAATTATCCAGAACATTTTTGTATTAAATATTTATGCATCATATGAG
TAGTCGGCTTTGTTGTGCATGACGAGTTTGTTATCGACGAAATAGAAGCTGTCAGAACGAGTCTCGTTTG
GATTGTTGATCATGTCGTCCACTGAAAAAGAGATTAGTCTTTTGAATTGTACTTTTTAGAATAATGACTC
ACTGAGTTGTTGAGAGAGTTGAGGGAACTCATAGATATGTTCACAGTTGTTTCGTGAATTCGGAATACAG
AATCCGAATTCAAAGTCAAAACACTTCAGAAGGCGATCTTTGAAGAAGTGACGTTCGATCATTCGGAAAT
GATGGATTGGGATGTCTCCTACTTTGAATTCCACAGTTGCTCCGACCGTTTTGAGTTTCAAAAAGTTTGG
AGCAAATCTATAACGCACGTATCTTGCCGACTCCTGTGGCGACTCATCATTCTCCTGATCGTTCTCCGGT
TTGGCGATCTCGAAAAGCACTTGCTCAGTGTCCAGATCACGGATTTGGAACTTGGTGAACTCGATGTTAT
AGATGTTCGCAGATGGGGAGCATAAGAATCCTAAATTTATGTTTTAAACTGAAATCCAAAGGGAGCAAGA
TACCTTGAGTGATTCCCGGAAGTGCTAAAACGTCGTTCGGAGTGATTTGAGCTTTCTTCGCAAGCTCCGA
TTCCGTTGTGATTCCTTGTTCGGTGCTTGGTGGTGGCCGTGGCATCTGGAAATATGGAAAAGTTCAACAA
AAAGAAAAGAGAAAAGAATGAAATCGGATATCAAGAGTTAGTTGAGCGGTTTCTCTAGTTTTCTGAGTCT
CACCTGCGACGGGAAGGTCGCCGAGCCGGGTGGAATCGATCGTTGTTGCTCGGCTTTCATATCGGTTTGG
TTGGAAGCGGCTGAAAACGGAAAGAAGTGGAAGAAGGAAAAGAGTGTGGTGTGACAGGAAAATGGTAATT
AGAGGGTGCCAAATAACCAGCTATATTTTGTTTTTTTTTGAAAACATTTTTAAAAAGAAAAATACGATAA
TGATATCAGATGGATTTCCGGAAAACTGGTATGAAAAATTTCAACCTTTTTGAGTACATGTAATCAAAAT
ACACTTTGTAAATTATCATTTTTATTGAAACTCCACCATTTTTCTATTTATAACGCTAATAATTTGAAAA
AGAAACCTATTGCGAACCGCGGGGTGAATCCCAAAAACGAATGCGTTTTGGTGGAGTGATTGATTCGAAT
CGAAGAAGAAAAAGAAGAAGACGTGGAATAGAGAGCTCACTCTTAACCGAGCAGCACACACCGACAGAAA
AAAAAATGAAATGAATGAGGGTCTTCTTCTTCTTCTTCTTCGAATGATTGACAGAAATGGGAAAAAGAGG
AAGATTGAGAAGGGAAAAAGGAAGGAGAAAAGAAGCAGAAGAAGACGTCAGAGAGGAGAGGAACGAGCGG
AAAAGCAGCGGGCGCAAGTCATAGAAGTAGCAGAGCTGGGGAGAAGAAGACACTATCCAAGAAAGGAATG
ACGAGAGAGTATGCAAAGGGGTATAGGGTGCAGACAGAATAGGAACAGAATAACAGATGATGAGCCAAGA
AGAGTTGAAAAGGGCGATGAATTTGTCATGTAACTTAATTTGGGTCAATTTGAGCATGATGAATTGAAAT
CATCCCTTGTTGGGAGTTAATAACCGGTTTGTTATCAGAAACCCTGTAATAGAAGGGCGCCCTAACTTTG
AGCCAATTCATCCCGGTTTCTGTCAAATATATCAAAAAGTGGTCAACTGACAAATTGTTTTTGATATTAT
AATAAACATTTTATCCGTTAACAATTTTCGAATACTTTTTACAAGGACTTGGATAAATTGGCTCAAAGAG
CCTGCTTTTTTGTACAAACTTGAATTCAAAAACGCAGAACTCGTACTGTTGGATGCCTGTGTAGCGGTCC
TCTATTGATTTTTGCTATTTTTTGATAATTTTACTGTAAATTATGAGTTATTCCAATTAACATTCCTAGC
TAAATGTAAGTTAGCGACCAATTTTTTAGCAACCCCATTTTATGACTTTTCAGAATATCGCCTACTGGGT
CAACGACACTTGTTTGGAACTAAGGGTCTTCCCAATTTTTTTTAAATCTTCATAGGCTTGACAGAATCAG
GGTTCTTCAAGCAGCTTTGAGAGGGAATCAATTGCAACATTTGATGTTAAATTTATATTTTTTATAGTTC
TCTGGTGAAATGGGGACCACCGCAAAGCCCCTTTTATGTTTTTAACTTGAATAAAATCTTGTATTAAATT
GTGATTTATAGATCTGTATGGGTAATTTGAAGGAAAAGAAAGGGAGCTCCCAAAAGTGCCTTACAGATCC
AGGCCCAATAAATGTAAACTATTGGGCAGTAGTATGGCAAAAATCGTGCGGAATTTGAAAAACCTAGAAT
TAAAATAAATATTCAACACAAATGTTCGAGATATTTTAAGTTCGGAGTGTATATCTAGAACATATTGTAC
AAGTAGGTCTACGGGATCGTCTACGGGAAAATTTGATTTCCTCGAAGATGTATTTAATGAATTCTCTAAT
GTTGCAGGTCTTTGTATTTGACAGAATGTTGGTTTTTGAAACTTATTCGCCATAATTGCTTGGCTACTAC
ATGTCTCATGCCATTGACACTATCCTGTACTCGAAATTTGTTAAGTAACTACCCACCGTCCACTTATGAC
GAGAGGGTCAATTAAGGTCACTCCACAAAAGTAAATTTGAAAACACATGAGAAAAAGTGATCTGAATTCC
CTTGAAGTGGCTAAAACAAAGCAGATGAGGGATACGACGTATGCGACTACTGAGAGATAAGGTCGAAACT
TGATAAGGATGCTGCTTACCTGCTTAGCAAGTTTCTTCGCACAGGAGAAAGTGACAAGCTAAACTATCAA
ATTCATCTAAAACCTCAAAAAATTATTTTGGATGAAATAATGTTTTATTTTGAGCAACGCATAAGGCAAA
GAATAAATTAAAGGCGATCCGCTTAGCGGCGAGTTCCGTCCTCGAAGAAGATTCCTCCATCGATGGCGCA
GTACTTTGGACAGATTCCACGCTCTCCTGGGGTTCCTGGTGGTCCGACTGGTCCTGGCTGTCCTGGGTTT
CCGTCGGCTCCTGGCTTGCCGTCTGGTCCTGGTGGTCCCTTTGGTCCAGGTTGTCCTGAAAGATGTGGTG
ATTAGATATGGATTGAAAAACTATGAAATGATTACCTGGGGTTCCGTCGTTTCCTGGTTGTCCGGATGGT
CCTGGTGGTCCGACTGGTCCTGGCTCTCCGGTGGATCCTGGCTCTCCCTTTTGGACTGGCTCGCAGACAG
CTGGAAGTCCCTCCAACTTTCTATACAAAGTTGATAGCTTGGCGTAATCATGGTCATAGCTGTTTCCTGT
GTGAAATTGTTATCCGCTGGTATCAGCTCACTCAAAGGCGGTAATACGGTTATCCACAGAATCAGGGGAT
AACGCAGGAAAGAACATGTGAGCAAAAGGCCA
Features (pLannotate 1.2.2; 13 found; start..end, strand, type, name):
     43..631     -  rep_origin     ori: high-copy-number ColE1/pMB1/pBR322/pUC origin of replication
    802..1662    -  CDS            AmpR: β-lactamase; bla; confers resistance to ampicillin, carbenicillin, and related antibiotics
   1663..1767    -  promoter       AmpR promoter: bla
   1862..1897    +  CDS            rop (fragment): Rop protein, which maintains plasmids at low copy number; rop
   1999..2098    +  misc_feature   bom (fragment): basis of mobility region from pBR322
   2104..2261    -  CDS            lacZα (fragment): LacZα fragment of β-galactosidase; lacZ fragment
   3334..3354    +  protein_bind   attB2: mutant version of attB; core recombination site for the Gateway® BP reaction BP Clonase™
   6383..7753    +  CDS            FLP1: FLP_YEAST - Experimental evidence at protein level: Swiss-Prot protein existence level 1. Part of the plasmid amplification system, which corrects any decrease in copy number caused by a rare missegregation event. Catalyzes the recombination between the large inverted repetitions of the 2-micron plasmid during plasmid replication. This recombination event changes the direction of one of the two replication forks in the bidirectionally replicating molecule, effectively resulting in multiple rounds of replication from a single initiation event. Binds specifically to the FLP recognition target (F
   8598..9440    -  CDS            unc-119: UN119_CAEEL - Experimental evidence at protein level: Swiss-Prot protein existence level 1. Myristoyl-binding protein that acts as a cargo adapter: specifically binds the myristoyl moiety of a subset of N-terminally myristoylated proteins and is required for their localization. Plays a key role in ciliary membrane localization of proteins. Required for the establishment or function of the nervous system. From Caenorhabditis elegans.
   9551..9568    +  misc_feature   P element 5' end (fragment): No description available
  10432..10452   -  protein_bind   attB1: mutant version of attB; core recombination site for the Gateway® BP reaction BP Clonase™
  11576..11743   -  CDS            col-34 (fragment): COL34_CAEEL - Also known as ram-4. Experimental evidence at transcript level: Swiss-Prot protein existence level 2. Nematode cuticles are composed largely of collagen-like proteins. The cuticle functions both as an exoskeleton and as a barrier to protect the worm from its environment. From Caenorhabditis elegans.
  11993..12067   -  rep_origin     RSF ori (fragment): Plasmids containing the RSF 1030 origin of replication can be propagated in E. coli cells that contain additional plasmids with compatible origins.
