>Addgene plasmid #86726 | pBN281 | addgene full sequence | sequence record 171483 | Addgene NGS Result
GCTGATACCAGCGGATAACAATTTCACACAGGAAACAGCTATGACCATGATTACGCCAAGCTATCAACTT
TGTATAGAAAAGTTGGAGGGACTTCCAGCTGTCTGCGAGCCAGTCCAAAAGGGAGAGCCAGGATCCACCG
GAGAGCCAGGACCAGTCGGACCACCAGGACCATCCGGACAACCAGGAAACGACGGAACCCCAGGTAATCA
TTTCATAGTTTTTCAATCCATATCTAATCACCACATCTTTCAGGACAACCTGGACCAAAGGGACCACCAG
GACCAGACGGCAAGCCAGGAGCCGACGGAAACCCAGGACAGCCAGGACCAGTCGGACCACCAGGAACCCC
AGGAGAGCGTGGAATCTGTCCAAAGTACTGCGCCATCGATGGAGGAATCTTCTTCGAGGACGGAACTCGC
CGCTAAGCGGATCGCCTTTAATTTATTCTTTGCCTTATGCGTTGCTCAAAATAAAACATTATTTCATCCA
AAATAATTTTTTGAGGTTTTAGATGAATTTGATAGTTTAGCTTGTCACTTTCTCCTGTGCGAAGAAACTT
GCTAAGCAGGTAAGCAGCATCCTTATCAAGTTTCGACCTTATCTCTCAGTAGTCGCATACGTCGTATCCC
TCATCTGCTTTGTTTTAGCCACTTCAAGGGAATTCAGATCACTTTTTCTCATGTGTTTTCAAATTTACTT
TTGTGGAGTGACCTTAATTGACCCTCTCGTCATAAGTGGACGGTGGGTAGTTACTTAACAAATTTCGAGT
ACAGGATAGTGTCAATGGCATGAGACATGTAGTAGCCAAGCAATTATGGCGAATAAGTTTCAAAAACCAA
CATTCTGTCAAATACAAAGACCTGCAACATTAGAGAATTCATTAAATACATCTTCGAGGAAATCAAATTT
TCCCGTAGACGATCCCGTAGACCTACTTGTACAATATGTTCTAGATATACACTCCGAACTTAAAATATCT
CGAACATTTGTGTTGAATATTTATTTTAATTCTAGGTTTTTCAAATTCCGCACGATTTTTGCCATACTAC
TGCCCAATAGTTTACATTTATTGGGCCTGGATCTGTAAGGCACTTTTGGGAGCTCCCTTTCTTTTCCTTC
AAATTACCCATACAGATCTATAAATCACAATTTAATACAAGATTTTATTCAAGTTAAAAACATAAAAGGG
GCTTTGCGGTGGTCCCCATTTCACCAGAGAACTATAAAAAATATAAATTTAACATCAAATGTTGCAATTG
ATTCCCTCTCAAAGCTGCTTGAAGAACCCTGATTCTGTCAAGCCTATGAAGATTTAAAAAAAATTGGGAA
GACCCTTAGTTCCAAACAAGTGTCGTTGACCCAGTAGGCGATATTCTGAAAAGTCATAAAATGGGGTTGC
TAAAAAATTGGTCGCTAACTTACATTTAGCTAGGAATGTTAATTGGAATAACTCATAATTTACAGTAAAA
TTATCAAAAAATAGCAAAAATCAATAGAGGACCGCTACACAGGCATCCAACAGTACGAGTTCTGCGTTTT
TGAATTCAAGTTTGTACAAAAAAGCAGGCTCTTTGAGCCAATTTATCCAAGTCCTTGTAAAAAGTATTCG
AAAATTGTTAACGGATAAAATGTTTATTATAATATCAAAAACAATTTGTCAGTTGACCACTTTTTGATAT
ATTTGACAGAAACCGGGATGAATTGGCTCAAAGTTAGGGCGCCCTTCTATTACAGGGTTTCTGATAACAA
ACCGGTTATTAACTCCCAACAAGGGATGATTTCAATTCATCATGCTCAAATTGACCCAAATTAAGTTACA
TGACAAATTCATCGCCCTTTTCAACTCTTCTTGGCTCATCATCTGTTATTCTGTTCCTATTCTGTCTGCA
CCCTATACCCCTTTGCATACTCTCTCGTCATTCCTTTCTTGGATAGTGTCTTCTTCTCCCCAGCTCTGCT
ACTTCTATGACTTGCGCCCGCTGCTTTTCCGCTCGTTCCTCTCCTCTCTGACGTCTTCTTCTGCTTCTTT
TCTCCTTCCTTTTTCCCTTCTCAATCTTCCTCTTTTTCCCATTTCTGTCAATCATTCGAAGAAGAAGAAG
AAGAAGACCCTCATTCATTTCATTTTTTTTTCTGTCGGTGTGTGCTGCTCGGTTAAGAGTGAGCTCTCTA
TTCCACGTCTTCTTCTTTTTCTTCTTCGATTCGAATCAATCACTCCACCAAAACGCATTCGTTTTTGGGA
TTCACCCCGCGGTTCGCAATAGGTTTCTTTTTCAAATTATTAGCGTTATAAATAGAAAAATGGTGGAGTT
TCAATAAAAATGATAATTTACAAAGTGTATTTTGATTACATGTACTCAAAAAGGTTGAAATTTTTCATAC
CAGTTTTCCGGAAATCCATCTGATATCATTATCGTATTTTTCTTTTTAAAAATGTTTTCAAAAAAAAACA
AAATATAGCTGGTTATTTGGCACCCTCTAATTACCATTTTCCTGTCACACCACACTCTTTTCCTTCTTCC
ACTTCTTTCCGTTTTCAGCCGCTTCCAACCAAACCGATATGAAAGCCGAGCAACAACGATCGATTCCACC
CGGCTCGGCGACCTTCCCGTCGCAGGTGAGACTCAGAAAACTAGAGAAACCGCTCAACTAACTCTTGATA
TCCGATTTCATTCTTTTCTCTTTTCTTTTTGTTGAACTTTTCCATATTTCCAGATGCCACGGCCACCACC
AAGCACCGAACAAGGAATCACAACGGAATCGGAGCTTGCGAAGAAAGCTCAAATCACTCCGAACGACGTT
TTAGCACTTCCGGGAATCACTCAAGGTATCTTGCTCCCTTTGGATTTCAGTTTAAAACATAAATTTAGGA
TTCTTATGCTCCCCATCTGCGAACATCTATAACATCGAGTTCACCAAGTTCCAAATCCGTGATCTGGACA
CTGAGCAAGTGCTTTTCGAGATCGCCAAACCGGAGAACGATCAGGAGAATGATGAGTCGCCACAGGAGTC
GGCAAGATACGTGCGTTATAGATTTGCTCCAAACTTTTTGAAACTCAAAACGGTCGGAGCAACTGTGGAA
TTCAAAGTAGGAGACATCCCAATCCATCATTTCCGAATGATCGAACGTCACTTCTTCAAAGATCGCCTTC
TGAAGTGTTTTGACTTTGAATTCGGATTCTGTATTCCGAATTCACGAAACAACTGTGAACATATCTATGA
GTTCCCTCAACTCTCTCAACAACTCAGTGAGTCATTATTCTAAAAAGTACAATTCAAAAGACTAATCTCT
TTTTCAGTGGACGACATGATCAACAATCCAAACGAGACTCGTTCTGACAGCTTCTATTTCGTCGATAACA
AACTCGTCATGCACAACAAAGCCGACTACTCATATGATGCATAAATATTTAATACAAAAATGTTCTGGAT
AATTATTCTGTCGAATAGAAAAAAAACTCCAAATGTGATTAAATTCCAATAATTCCTGTCTAGTTTGTTC
CTTCCCCTTCCCCTTCTCATGTTCAATGCATTCCTAAGCTTTTCAGTTCCCCCCTTGTTTCTATATTTTT
TCGCTGTCCTGTCACACTCGCTAAAAACACTAATCACACGGAAATCTGTTTTCAATAAAAACTCCAACTT
TAACTCATTTTCAATTTCAACTGAAAGATTTTTTCATTAGAGAATGTCTAGAACTAGGCCCGGGGAAAGC
CGGGTTACCATAAGAAAAAAAATTACATTTTTTCTCGAATAGTAGAAACATATTGCAAGACTATTTTTCA
TTATTTCAGAACACACACTGGAGAGAGACCGTATCCATGTGCTCAATGTGAGAAGGCATTCACCGACAGC
TCAACTCTTACAAAACATCTGAGAACCCATACTGGACATAAACCTTATGTTTGCTCAATTTGTATGATGA
AATTCACACAGAGTGGGAACTTGCATAGGCACATGAAAACTCATAAATAGTTTTTCCTATTATGGAAGTA
ATGTTTCTAAATGAATATTGCCATTTTCTGCAAAATATTTTACAATCCACAAGTCTCGAACAAATTTAAT
CAATGTCTTGTTTTGATACAATTTAACAAATTCACTGTGGAGAGGATTTACTATAAAAACGTTTTACACC
AGCAAAAAATCAATAGAACATTTACATGATAAGGAGAATATATAAAAAGGGGGCATTATAATTTACTGAT
ACAATATGGACAACATTTGAAGGATATGCAGATACATACGCGTTAGATACGACGGTTGATGTAGGAGGAG
AGGTAGTCGAGGACCTCTTGGGAGATGATTCCGTTCCAGGCTGGGTAACGGATGGATCCCTCGGCGGATC
CCTTGAGTTGCTCGATGTGTTGCCACTCCTCGATTGGGTTGGTCTCGTCCTTGAGGGCGATCATCTCCTT
GGAGATTGGGTCGTAGGCGTAGTAACGGGAGACGAGGGCGAAGTAGTGGTCTGGGATGGCGGTGATTTGG
TGGGTGTAGGTGGTACGGGCGACGGCGGAGGCACGCTTGTCGGACCAGTTTCCGACGACGTTGGTGAGCT
CGGTGAGTCCCTGAAAATTTAAATCAGATTAGTTAGTTAGTAAAATCATGTTTAAACTTACCTTCATGGA
GAGGAAGGAGGTCATGAGGTGACGTCCGATGTGGGACTTTGGTCCGTTCTTGATGGCGAAGATGGAGTAT
GGGGCGTTCTTCTTGAGGGCCTTGTTGTAGGAACGGACGAGGTTGTCCTTGAGGAGTTGGTACTCTTGCT
TGTTGGAGGAGGAGTTTCCGGTACGGTTGACACGCTTGAGGACTGGCTCGGAGTTACGGAGGAACTCGTC
GAGGTAGACGAGTGGGTCGATACGTCCACGGGCGGAGAAGAAGTAGATGTGACGGGAGACGGAGGTCTTG
GTCTCGGTGACGAGGCATTGGATGATGACTCCGAGGTACTTGTTTTGGACGAGCTTGAAGGACTTTGGGT
CGACGTTCTTGATGTCGGAGAAACGTCCGCAGTTGATGAAGGTGGCGAGGAAGAGGAATTGGTAGAGGGT
CTTGGTCTTGGTGAAACGGGAGGTGTACTCGAAGGAGTTGAGGATCTTCTCGGTGATCTCCCAGATGGAC
TCTCCCTCGGAGAGGAGGGCCTTGAGCATCTTCTTGGAGTGGGAGTTTCCCTTGTCGGCCTCCTCGGAGG
ACTCGAATTGGAGTTGGAGGGAGGAGACGATGTCGGTGATGTCGGATTGGTGCTTTTGTCCGTAGTATGG
GATGATGGTGAACTCCCAGGCTGGGATGAGCTTCTGAAAATTTAAATAATCAGGGTTAGTTAGTATATAT
ATGTTTAAACTTACCTTGAGGGAGGCCTCGAGGATGGTGGCCTTTTGGGTCTTGTACTTGAATTGGAGGG
ACTTGTTGACGATGTCGAAGGAGAGGGAGTTGGAGATGATGGTGTTGTAGGACATGAAGGTGGCACGCTT
GATGGCGGTTCCGTTGTGGGTGATCATCCAGCAGAGGTAGGTGAGCTCGGCGGCGCAGAGGGCGATCTTC
TCTCCGGATGGACGCTCGAAACGCTCGACGAATTGACGGACGAGGACTTTTGGTGGTGTCTTACAGAGAA
TGTCGAATTGTGGCATTTTTGGTACCAGGGAATATGTATAGAGTTTTGCTTGGATTGATAATTAATAAAG
AAGGTTTTGGAATATATCAAAATATATTGAAATCTTAGCGATTGGGAAAAGTCAATTTGTTTGAGAAGCC
AAGCCTTAGAAGGAGAAGAAGGGCGGAGCGTTGAGTGGGCGGGGCTGGCCAACGGGGAGACAGCGCTTAC
CGAGACCGCCCGTAAGGGAAAAAGGCAACAACTTGTAATAAGGAAAATGACAACACATTTCTAATAGAAA
AATAAGTCTTTGTTTTACATTCACATCACTAACCTATATTTGGGAGGAACCAGTTACTCCTGTTGCTGGT
GCTGCTGCTGACCGGGTATCACGCAGCCCCCGCTGAGTTGGGGCATCTGGTGTGGGACGGGATTCACTGG
AATACTGAAGATGAAAGAGTTGATTGTGTTTTTTTTTGAAAATGTAGGTAAACTGGTATCAGACCACCCG
AGAACTGTCACGACTTGTTTGAAATTTTGAGTGACACCGAGAGCGGTAGGGGGGAAGCGTTCGAATTAAC
GGGATTAGTCCATGGAATGGTGGGGTGTCTAGGTGGGAAGAATTAGTGTCAATATTTGAATTTTTGTTGG
ACAATTTTAAAATCATGAGAATTACTAAAATATTCAAATATTTGGGTCACCTGGAGAGCCTAGAGCACGC
TTCAACTTCAAACGCTCATAACTCTGCGGTTACCTGAGATATCAAAAAACTGTCAACTGATTAAATATTG
GTCATAAAATTTTGCACATTTTGTTAATTGACAACTTTTTTATATCAAAAATATTTGTGGAGTTATAACG
GATTAAAGTTTGGAGACCACCTAGTGAAAAAGTACGGTAGTTTGGGTTTTCTGCAACAAGAAAAATAATT
TAAAAAGCATAGAAAATGTTGAATTATTATGCATTCGAAAAAAGTTTTGGTGAACATTTTCTACAAAAAA
ATGTATACCAAATGAAAAAGAAACTAGAAAACCTCAGTAGAAAATTTCACTACAATGATTTAGAGAAATC
TTAAAATCTTAAAATCCAACTCTGAAAGGATGTTTTCAGCTAGTTTTTTTCAAAGCTCCATTTTTTGCAA
GTTTTCCTCATTTTCTAATTCCATATTCTCGAGAGTACACTAACCCCATTGTCCTTATTCACCCCCCTCC
CAGTTAGATATTCCATTTGACACTTCACCACTTTTTTGGAACAATTTCACTCATAAATTCCGTAAAGTTT
CTCATCGTCACCACCACCACCATAATTTAATGAATGAATAAAGTAATATATATAATAGTAGTAGAGACAC
CCATTCTCATCACCTAATATTCTTCTCCATAAATTGTTATTACCTACCGTACTCTCGGTTTAAAAAAATT
GTATGTGGGAGAATCAAAAAAGGGTAGTGATTATTCTAATTAAATATGACTGGGTTTGTCTCGGGACAAA
GATTTTATAAATGAGATTTGGGATAAATGATCAATGGGGAGCTAAAGGGACCTTTAGGGCGCAGCGAGTC
GTAATCAGAAAATTTAAATCAACTCCCGGGGGCTCGAACTCATGACCGTTTGCTTCAAAGTCGTCCCTCT
TAGCCACTGCGCCACTTGGTACGGCGCCCTAAGAAAACGGCGCCACGGATGGCTCAGTGGGTAAGAGCAA
TGCCTTTGGAGCAAAAGGTCAAGGGATCGAGTCCCCGTGAAAAGGTTTAGGTTTTGAATACCGCTGATTT
CAAATTTTTTACTTGAAAACTCTAAAAACACACGTAAAACGTGATACTTCGTAATTATGTTGATAAAAAT
CAATTTTCTTACAAATTTACAATGTTCTAAATCAGCTCAGCAACTTCGAAGACAGACCAGTAAAGACAAA
ACGAAGACATCAAAATAGAAGAAAAAAGAACCAGTTGTCCTTACGGAAGAATAAAAACCGCAATGCCATC
CACCAGTTAATCAAAAACGGTTTCCTCCTCCTCCTCCTCCCGTCAATCTCCTTCATAAAGGACATCTCTT
CCCCACTGCCTGCCTGGGGAGAGCGCGGCAAAAATCGCGGCATTTTTTGGATCAAAGGTGCCGCTCGATC
GCACGGTTGACTGCAGACGGTGCGGCGCCGCTGGCCACACCACCGCTCCTCGTGCCATATTTAGAAGCTC
GGTTCATTAAACCGACACTTAACAGGTCCAATTTGTAACATTATCCCATCTCTCTCTCTCCTTTTCGCGG
CTTTTCTTTTTAGAAACTTTTTAGTTTTCCTGTTTATCCTTTTGTTTTGGCAAGGTGACTAGAACTACTG
TACTTTCGGTACTTATTAGGAATTAGAAAGGGATTAAGCTTTATAACATTTTAAAATTAGATTTTTATGT
AACTTTGAGCAATGTCGCATCAAAATCATCAAAAGTTTGAGTCATATACTCTGAAGAGTTTTCGTCAGCT
TTTCGAAATTTTCATAATGTTTATCTAGACACTGACAACCTTGACGAGACCGTGCAATTGGTAATTTCGG
CTCTTGCTGAAATTGCCAAAATTGCCAACACGGTCAATTGCAGGAAATTTTGACAATTTTCAGACTTTAT
TATAATTCGAAAATTTTCAAAAATTTAACCTTAAAAAGGGGATATTTTGGAGGTTTTTTATAGACTTATA
ACTAATAAAAATTAGCCGAAGTAAACGAATTTTATGATGAGATTAACAAAAATTTTTCTGAAGTTTTTGG
TAGTTGCGAACAAAAACTTGGTCTAATTCACCTCAGCACCTCAGGCAGGCCCCTACTCAAGATTTTAAAA
ACTTGCGCGAGGTTTTGTGAACATGAACCAGAATTTATGCTTTTTGCAACCTGCGTGGTCGCAAAAAAGG
AAAAACTCGGCCGCCGATTTTTCTACAAATTTTTCTATGAATTTTACCACCCAGCAAAAGCCAGATTCCC
GGCAACTCTTGGCAACTAGCGGCCGCATGCTACAGCCGGCTCCTCGAGACGTACGGTGCGCGCGATGCAT
TCGAAGATCTGCCCACTAGTGAGTCGTATTAACCCAGCTTTCTTGTACAAAGTGGATAGAATCAAGCATG
CTCCGCGTTTGCTGTACTATTTCTCGCAGAGCAGTTTTTTTTCTCACACTTTATTATTCTGTACTGCCCC
TCCACGCTATAATTTTTTGCATAGAGGGCCATAAAGGAAAACGGTACGGTAAAAATAATGGGTCCTTTTT
ACCGTTGTGTAGATTGTTTCTAACGGGATGCAAATTTTCACTAAAACTCTGGAAAACTGATGGAATTCTA
CGGGCAGCCGGCAATTTTAGATATTTGAAGAATCCTTCTTGATCAGTGCCAAGCTTTCCCATGGACCAAA
GATGTGGATCCAAGATCAAATGCACAGGATCTGAACTCCTTTGTTCCAAAAACAAGGATTTCTTTTCTAT
AGTTTGACCTAAATATTATAGTAGAACATATACATTTGATGATTTCATGAATAATTTATTGTTAAAAAAT
AATACATGTGTTAAAAAATAATTCTAAAAAATTAATTGGAGCGTCCTTGGCGGATATGGCGGATTGGAAG
GTCATAAGTAACTCGAACTAACCTGTAAATATAATTAATTTAGAAGTAATCATTTTGAAATGTTTCTAAA
TTTTTGTAAACGTAATCAATGATTTACTTACAAAATTTTTCGAAATATTAGTAGAAATATAAAAAACCAG
TAAAATTCAAAAGAGGCCAGCCACACATGCATCTTACAATACGAATGATGCGTTTTTTGTCGCCTCGGAG
AAGGAATCAAGCAGGCTCCGCGTTTTCTGTACTATTTCTCCCAGAGCCGTTTATTTTGCATAGGGGGTGG
GTCATAAACGGAGACGTTTTGGTATAAAATTTGCCCCTTCTTCCACCGTTGAAAAAATTGGAAAATGAAC
CGGGACAGGAAAGGGGATTTCAGGATAATGGTTCAATTATCGATGCTACTGTCATATCTGAGTAGTGGAT
TTGAGCAAGGTTTCCAAATTTTGAGTACAAGCGTCTAGTGCATGTGTCAAAAAAGTCGGGCAAAAATTAG
TTTTAATCAATAAGGTTTAAAGATCAGAAATTTTTGTCTGACCTAATGGGCCCAACTTTATTATACATAG
TTGATAATTCACTGGCCGTCGTTTTACAACGTCGTGACTGGGAAAACCCTGGCGTTACCCAACTTAATCG
CCTTGCAGCACATCCCCCTTTCGCCAGCTGGCGTAATAGCGAAGAGGCCCGCACCGATCGCCCTTCCCAA
CAGTTGCGCAGCCTGAATGGCGAATGGCGCCTGATGCGGTATTTTCTCCTTACGCATCTGTGCGGTATTT
CACACCGCATATGGTGCACTCTCAGTGCAATCTGCTCTGATGCCGCATAGTTAAGCCAGCCCCGACACCC
GCCAACACCCGCTGACGCGCCCTGACGGGCTTGTCTGCTCCCGGCATCCGCTTACAGACAAGCTGTGACC
GTCTCCGGGAGCTGCATGTGTCAGAGGTTTTCACCGTCATCACCGAAACGCGCGAGACGAAAGGGCCTCG
TGATACGCCTATTTTTATAGGTTAATGTCATGATAATAATGGTTTCTTAGACGTCAGGTGGCACTTTTCG
GGGAAATGTGCGCGGAACCCCTATTTGTTTATTTTTCTAAATACATTCAAATATGTATCCGCTCATGAGA
CAATAACCCTGATAAATGCTTCAATAATATTGAAAAAGGAAGAGTATGAGTATTCAACATTTCCGTGTCG
CCCTTATTCCCTTTTTTGCGGCATTTTGCCTTCCTGTTTTTGCTCACCCAGAAACGCTGGTGAAAGTAAA
AGATGCTGAAGATCAGTTGGGTGCACGAGTGGGTTACATCGAACTGGATCTCAACAGCGGTAAGATCCTT
GAGAGTTTTCGCCCCGAAGAACGTTTTCCAATGATGAGCACTTTTAAAGTTCTGCTATGTGGCGCGGTAT
TATCCCGTATTGACGCCGGGCAAGAGCAACTCGGTCGCCGCATACACTATTCTCAGAATGACTTGGTTGA
GTACTCACCAGTCACAGAAAAGCATCTTACGGATGGCATGACAGTAAGAGAATTATGCAGTGCTGCCATA
ACCATGAGTGATAACACTGCGGCCAACTTACTTCTGACAACGATCGGAGGACCGAAGGAGCTAACCGCTT
TTTTGCACAACATGGGGGATCATGTAACTCGCCTTGATCGTTGGGAACCGGAGCTGAATGAAGCCATACC
AAACGACGAGCGTGACACCACGATGCCTGTAGCAATGGCAACAACGTTGCGCAAACTATTAACTGGCGAA
CTACTTACTCTAGCTTCCCGGCAACAATTAATAGACTGGATGGAGGCGGATAAAGTTGCAGGACCACTTC
TGCGCTCGGCCCTTCCGGCTGGCTGGTTTATTGCTGATAAATCTGGAGCCGGTGAGCGTGGGTCTCGCGG
TATCATTGCAGCACTGGGGTCAGATGGTAAGCCCTCCCGTATCGTAGTTATCTACACGACGGGGAGTCAG
GCAACTATGGATGAACGAAATAGACAGATCGCTGAGATAGGTGCCTCACTGATTAAGCATTGGTAACTGT
CAGACCAAGTTTACTCATATATACTTTAGATTGATTTAAAACTTCATTTTTAATTTAAAAGGATCTAGGT
GAAGATCCTTTTTGATAATCTCATGACCAAAATCCCTTAACGTGAGTTTTCGTTCCACTGAGCGTCAGAC
CCCGTAGAAAAGATCAAAGGATCTTCTTGAGATCCTTTTTTTCTGCGCGTAATCTGCTGCTTGCAAACAA
AAAAACCACCGCTACCAGCGGTGGTTTGTTTGCCGGATCAAGAGCTACCAACTCTTTTTCCGAAGGTAAC
TGGCTTCAGCAGAGCGCAGATACCAAATACTGTTCTTCTAGTGTAGCCGTAGTTAGGCCACCACTTCAAG
AACTCTGTAGCACCGCCTACATACCTCGCTCTGCTAATCCTGTTACCAGTGGCTGCTGCCAGTGGCGATA
AGTCGTGTCTTACCGGGTTGGACTCAAGACGATAGTTACCGGATAAGGCGCAGCGGTCGGGCTGAACGGG
GGGTTCGTGCACACAGCCCAGCTTGGAGCGAACGACCTACACCGAACTGAGATACCTACAGCGTGAGCTA
TGAGAAAGCGCCACGCTTCCCGAAGGGAGAAAGGCGGACAGGTATCCGGTAAGCGGCAGGGTCGGAACAG
GAGAGCGCACGAGGGAGCTTCCAGGGGGAAACGCCTGGTATCTTTATAGTCCTGTCGGGTTTCGCCACCT
CTGACTTGAGCGTCGATTTTTGTGATGCTCGTCAGGGGGGCGGAGCCTATGGAAAAACGCCAGCAACGCG
GCCTTTTTACGGTTCCTGGTCTTTTGCTGGCCTTTTGCTCACATGTTCTTTCCTGCGTTATCCCCTGATT
CTGTGGATAACCGTATTACCGCCTTTGAGTGA
Features (pLannotate 1.2.2; 13 found; start..end, strand, type, name):
     65..85      +  protein_bind   attB4: mutant version of attB; core recombination site for the Gateway® BP reaction BP Clonase™
    256..423     +  CDS            col-34 (fragment): COL34_CAEEL - Also known as ram-4. Experimental evidence at transcript level: Swiss-Prot protein existence level 2. Nematode cuticles are composed largely of collagen-like proteins. The cuticle functions both as an exoskeleton and as a barrier to protect the worm from its environment. From Caenorhabditis elegans.
   1547..1567    +  protein_bind   attB1: mutant version of attB; core recombination site for the Gateway® BP reaction BP Clonase™
   2431..2448    -  misc_feature   P element 5' end (fragment): No description available
   2559..3401    +  CDS            unc-119: UN119_CAEEL - Experimental evidence at protein level: Swiss-Prot protein existence level 1. Myristoyl-binding protein that acts as a cargo adapter: specifically binds the myristoyl moiety of a subset of N-terminally myristoylated proteins and is required for their localization. Plays a key role in ciliary membrane localization of proteins. Required for the establishment or function of the nervous system. From Caenorhabditis elegans.
   4246..5616    -  CDS            FLP1: FLP_YEAST - Experimental evidence at protein level: Swiss-Prot protein existence level 1. Part of the plasmid amplification system, which corrects any decrease in copy number caused by a rare missegregation event. Catalyzes the recombination between the large inverted repetitions of the 2-micron plasmid during plasmid replication. This recombination event changes the direction of one of the two replication forks in the bidirectionally replicating molecule, effectively resulting in multiple rounds of replication from a single initiation event. Binds specifically to the FLP recognition target (F
   8645..8665    -  protein_bind   attB2: mutant version of attB; core recombination site for the Gateway® BP reaction BP Clonase™
   9737..9894    +  CDS            lacZα (fragment): LacZα fragment of β-galactosidase; lacZ fragment
   9900..9999    -  misc_feature   bom (fragment): basis of mobility region from pBR322
  10101..10136   -  CDS            rop (fragment): Rop protein, which maintains plasmids at low copy number; rop
  10231..10335   +  promoter       AmpR promoter: bla
  10336..11196   +  CDS            AmpR: β-lactamase; bla; confers resistance to ampicillin, carbenicillin, and related antibiotics
  11367..11955   +  rep_origin     ori: high-copy-number ColE1/pMB1/pBR322/pUC origin of replication
