[The description below was written by a language model from this plasmid's Addgene catalogue record and pLannotate feature annotations shown in this document.]
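Description:
pBN281 is a 12,072 nt worm expression plasmid built on the pBN9 backbone for tissue-specific production of FLP recombinase in Caenorhabditis elegans. It is propagated in E. coli as a high-copy plasmid through a ColE1/pUC-type origin and is selected with ampicillin via the bla gene and its promoter. Small remnants of rop, bom and lacZα reflect the cloning-vector ancestry of the backbone. Two full-length sequence records, one from the depositor and one from repository sequencing, have the same length and essentially the same annotated features in opposite orientations.

The insert, assembled by Gibson cloning, is recorded as Plin-31::FLP D5, meaning a FLP coding sequence (annotated as the yeast 2-micron FLP1 recombinase) placed under the C. elegans lin-31 promoter. The promoter itself is not annotated in the feature tables, and the record does not explain the "D5" designation or name a 3′ UTR. The plasmid also carries an unc-119 coding sequence, a marker commonly used in C. elegans to identify transgenic animals by rescue of the unc-119 mutant phenotype. Gateway attB4, attB1 and attB2 sites remain as recombination scars from earlier multisite assembly of the backbone. A fragment matching col-34 lies between attB4 and attB1, and its role is not stated.

FLP catalyses recombination between FRT target sites, so expressing it from a spatially restricted promoter allows FRT-flanked cassettes in a second transgene to be excised or rearranged only in the cells where that promoter is active. pBN281 is one member of a FLP-based toolkit for spatiotemporal control of gene expression in the worm.
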