Addgene plasmid #86726: pBN281
Purpose: Tissue-specific FLP expression plasmid for C. elegans
Depositing lab: Peter Askjaer. Depositing organization: Centro Andaluz de Biologia del Desarrollo (CABD). Publication: An Efficient FLP-Based Toolkit for Spatiotemporal Control of Gene Expression in Caenorhabditis elegans. Munoz-Jimenez C, Ayuso C, Dobrzynska A, Torres-Mendez A, Ruiz PC, Askjaer P. Genetics. 2017 Aug;206(4):1763-1778. doi: 10.1534/genetics.117.201012. Epub 2017 Jun 23. PubMed 28646043.
Backbone
  Vector backbone: pBN9
  Vector type: Worm Expression
Growth in bacteria
  Bacterial resistance: Ampicillin, 100 μg/mL
  Growth temperature: 37°C
  Growth strain: DH5alpha
  Copy number: High Copy
Gene/Insert
  Gene/Insert name: Plin-31::FLP D5
  Species: C. elegans (nematode)
  Cloning method: Gibson Cloning
  Sequencing primers: 5′ unknown
Terms and licenses: Academic/Nonprofit Terms; Industry Terms: Not Available to Industry
How to cite: pBN281 was a gift from Peter Askjaer (Addgene plasmid # 86726 ; http://n2t.net/addgene:86726 ; RRID:Addgene_86726)
